>Addgene plasmid #139027 | pXF87 | addgene full sequence | sequence record 273781 | Addgene NGS Result
CATTGGAAAACGTTCTTCGGGGCGAAAACTCTCAAGGATCTTACCGCTGTTGAGATCCAGTTCGATGTAA
CCCACTCGTGCACCCAACTGATCTTCAGCATCTTTTACTTTCACCAGCGTTTCTGGGTGAGCAAAAACAG
GAAGGCAAAATGCCGCAAAAAAGGGAATAAGGGCGACACGGAAATGTTGAATACTCATACTCTTCCTTTT
TCAATATTATTGAAGCATTTATCAGGGTTATTGTCTCATGAGCGGATACATATTTGAATGTATTTAGAAA
AATAAACAAATAGGGGTTCCGCGCACATTTCCCCGAAAAGTGCCACCTGACGTCTAAGAAACCATTATTA
TCATGACATTAACCTATAAAAATAGGCGTATCACGAGGCCCTTTCGTCTCGCGCGTTTCGGTGATGACGG
TGAAAACCTCTGACACATGCAGCTCCCGGAGACGGTCACAGCTTGTCTGTAAGCGGATGCCGGGAGCAGA
CAAGCCCGTCAGGGCGCGTCAGCGGGTGTTGGCGGGTGTCGGGGCTGGCTTAACTATGCGGCATCAGAGC
AGATTGCACTGAGAGTGCACCATATGCGGTGTGAAATACCGCACAGATGCGTAAGGAGAAAATACCGCAT
CAGGCGCCATTCGCCATTCAGGCTGCGCAACTGTTGGGAAGGGCGATCGGTGCGGGCCTCTTCGCTATTA
CGCCAGCTGGCGAAAGGGGGATGTGCTGCAAGGCGATTAAGTTGGGTAACGCCAGGGATCCGCCAAGCTA
TCAACTTTGTATAGAAAAGTTGCTTGTCGGATTATGGGCACTTCTTTTATCCTCTACTTTCTTTCTAGAA
AATGCAAATGTTGAGTCAGAAATTGCTGAATGGAGTACAACTGCAATGGGTTTAGCTTATGTTTCTGGAA
CAATTACTGGTGGAATTGTGATTGAAAAGTAAGGTTATATTTCATTTCAATAAATGTTACCACAGTATAA
CAAAAACAAGTTACATTGTTCAGAGTATGTCTGAATGTATTATTATTATTGTATTTGTGCATCAGTACTG
TAGTTGTACTGAAGAAGGGTTTAAAATAATCTCAACGTTTTTAAGACGAGTTAGTGAGAATACGGTCGCA
GTTAGGATGTTTGGACATAGTTTTATTAGATAATCGTGAACTAACTCACTATAAAAACCCGCTAACTCAT
TGAATAAGATAGTTTTAAACGTTCAAAATTTGAAGACAAAATTGTATGAATAAGTTTACAGAGTTGGTCG
ACGCAAGCTTCTCCTTCTCTTCACATTTCTCAATAATTTAGCTCTAATTGCATTCGTATTCTTCGCAAAA
ATACGTATTCTGATTGACCCGATGAAATACGGATGCCTAGTTGCATTGATCATCTACGGTTATACTTATG
GGTGAGGTTTTTCAAATATATTTTGATTTAATCGAATAATGAAATTTCAGAACTGGAGTTGGTCCAATTT
CGTGGTTTATATCCTCTGAACTGGTACCTCAAAAACATCGTAGTATTGCTCAATCTGTGGCATATTCAAT
GAATACTGTAATGGTGGTTATCAGTACATTTACAGTATTACCTCTATATTCCGTTATTGGTAGTTATGCT
TTCCTTATTCTATATTCAATTCCTTCATTTATAAGTATGCTTATATTATTTCGCTACTTACCGGAAACCA
AAGGACGAGAGATTCATGATATTGTGAATGAACTTAAAAAAAAATGAAAACCTTTGAAAACGTTCATACG
GCCGAAATTTTACTTGATCGAGCCAATTGAACTTTTGTTAAGACTTACAGAAAAGTGAGAGATTTTGTTA
CAAAAAAGTGAGAAAAAAGCGAAAATGAACAGGAAAAAGAAGAAAAATACACCCGAAGTATCATATAAAA
ATTAAAAAGATTGTTTGACCTGGCGGAACTTTTTTGCAAAAACTCTGAATATCCATGGCACATGCTTCGT
GCAAAACAGGATCCAAATGAATATCAACAAGAGATTCTTGAAGACGACGAGCCACTTGCTCAGAGCATTG
CTTATCTCGAATGAGACCCTTGTTAAAATCATTTTTCAAACATTATATGACATTGTCGAAATGTCCTCCT
GATTCCATGATGGTAGCAAACTCACTTCGTCAAGTTTGTACAAAAAAGCAGGCTTGAGCCAATTTATCCA
AGTCCTTGTAAAAAGTATTCGAAAATTGTTAACGGATAAAATGTTTATTATAATATCAAAAACAATTTGT
CAGTTGACCACTTTTTGATATATTTGACAGAAACCGGGATGAATTGGCTCAAAGTTAGGGCGCCCTTCTA
TTACAGGGTTTCTGATAACAAACCGGTTATTAACTCCCAACAAGGGATGATTTCAATTCATCATGCTCAA
ATTGACCCAAATTAAGTTACATGACAAATTCATCGCCCTTTTCAACTCTTCTTGGCTCATCATCTGTTAT
TCTGTTCCTATTCTGTCTGCACCCTATACCCCTTTGCATACTCTCTCGTCATTCCTTTCTTGGATAGTGT
CTTCTTCTCCCCAGCTCTGCTACTTCTATGACTTGCGCCCGCTGCTTTTCCGCTCGTTCCTCTCCTCTCT
GACGTCTTCTTCTGCTTCTTTTCTCCTTCCTTTTTCCCTTCTCAATCTTCCTCTTTTTCCCATTTCTGTC
AATCATTCGAAGAAGAAGAAGAAGAAGACCCTCATTCATTTCATTTTTTTTTCTGTCGGTGTGTGCTGCT
CGGTTAAGAGTGAGCTCTCTATTCCACGTCTTCTTCTTTTTCTTCTTCGATTCGAATCAATCACTCCACC
AAAACGCATTCGTTTTTGGGATTCACCCCGCGGTTCGCAATAGGTTTCTTTTTCAAATTATTAGCGTTAT
AAATAGAAAAATGGTGGAGTTTCAATAAAAATGATAATTTACAAAGTGTATTTTGATTACATGTACTCAA
AAAGGTTGAAATTTTTCATACCAGTTTTCCGGAAATCCATCTGATATCATTATCGTATTTTTCTTTTTAA
AAATGTTTTCAAAAAAAAACAAAATATAGCTGGTTATTTGGCACCCTCTAATTACCATTTTCCTGTCACA
CCACACTCTTTTCCTTCTTCCACTTCTTTCCGTTTTCAGCCGCTTCCAACCAAACCGATATGAAAGCCGA
GCAACAACGATCGATTCCACCCGGCTCGGCGACCTTCCCGTCGCAGGTGAGACTCAGAAAACTAGAGAAA
CCGCTCAACTAACTCTTGATATCCGATTTCATTCTTTTCTCTTTTCTTTTTGTTGAACTTTTCCATATTT
CCAGATGCCACGGCCACCACCAAGCACCGAACAAGGAATCACAACGGAATCGGAGCTTGCGAAGAAAGCT
CAAATCACTCCGAACGACGTTTTAGCACTTCCGGGAATCACTCAAGGTATCTTGCTCCCTTTGGATTTCA
GTTTAAAACATAAATTTAGGATTCTTATGCTCCCCATCTGCGAACATCTATAACATCGAGTTCACCAAGT
TCCAAATCCGTGATCTGGACACTGAGCAAGTGCTTTTCGAGATCGCCAAACCGGAGAACGATCAGGAGAA
TGATGAGTCGCCACAGGAGTCGGCAAGATACGTGCGTTATAGATTTGCTCCAAACTTTTTGAAACTCAAA
ACGGTCGGAGCAACTGTGGAATTCAAAGTAGGAGACATCCCAATCCATCATTTCCGAATGATCGAACGTC
ACTTCTTCAAAGATCGCCTTCTGAAGTGTTTTGACTTTGAATTCGGATTCTGTATTCCGAATTCACGAAA
CAACTGTGAACATATCTATGAGTTCCCTCAACTCTCTCAACAACTCAGTGAGTCATTATTCTAAAAAGTA
CAATTCAAAAGACTAATCTCTTTTTCAGTGGACGACATGATCAACAATCCAAACGAGACTCGTTCTGACA
GCTTCTATTTCGTCGATAACAAACTCGTCATGCACAACAAAGCCGACTACTCATATGATGCATAAATATT
TAATACAAAAATGTTCTGGATAATTATTCTGTCGAATAGAAAAAAAACTCCAAATGTGATTAAATTCCAA
TAATTCCTGTCTAGTTTGTTCCTTCCCCTTCCCCTTCTCATGTTCAATGCATTCCTAAGCTTTTCAGTTC
CCCCCTTGTTTCTATATTTTTTCGCTGTCCTGTCACACTCGCTAAAAACACTAATCACACGGAAATCTGT
TTTCAATAAAAACTCCAACTTTAACTCATTTTCAATTTCAACTGCACGGGTGTAAAACGACGGCCAGTCC
GTAATACGACTCACTTAAGGCCTTGACTAGAGGGTACCAGAGCTCACCTAGGTATCTAGAACCGGTGACG
TCACCATGGGAAGCTTCGTGGATCCAGATATCCTGCAGGAATTCCTCGAGTGGCGAAGAGCCCATGGATC
CCATATGGAATTCTGCAGGCCTGCTCTTCGGTAACTAGTGAGTCGTATTACGTAGCTTGGCGTAATCATG
GTCATAGCTGTTTCCTGCCCGTGACCCAGCTTTCTTGTACAAAGTGGTAAGTGCAAGTAAGATCAGTGTT
TGTTTCGATATCAGTCTGTTTCGTAACGGTCTTCTGTATAACTACAAAAAAGAATAAAAAACCGTATCAC
AACTGAGAAAAAAGACAAAACTTATTGAACAGTGTTCCTTTCAAAAAATTATTTTGTAAAAAATCGAGTT
TTTCTCCAAAATAACGCACGCAATCAAAAACAAGAAAACTAACGTGTTCTCCTGGGCGTGGAACTCCTTA
TCAAGATTACCATTATTGTCTGTCAGAATTGATATTTCAATTATTTCATATCTAGACAAACCCGGGTGTC
TTGCATTTATTAGTACTGTGAGTTTACATACAAACGAGGCTTACTCAGATAACATAGAGTCACCTCTAAT
TAGCAAAAACCCATTTCTAATTAGCTATTTCGACCAGTTCTAAAGTCACCGTAATTAGAAATGGTTTTTG
TAGCTTTTCTAATTAGAAATGACCCCGAGATAAGTGAAATATGGCATTTTCTGGGTTTTCTAGTAAGAAA
TGATCCCGCACGTAGTGATTCCGCGTTACAAGCCAAATTCAAATTAAAAAAGTATATTACACAATTCAAG
TTACATTATTTTCAGGAAACAATGGCGAAGTGCAAAGCAGAGATTCAAAAGGAGGAAAGAGACAACAGAT
ATGAACGAAGACTTCTTGAAAAGAGAAAGAGACATGAGGTGAGTAACCATGATAATAAATAATCAAGTAA
GGGCTATAGATTTATAAATTCTGGAGTTAACAGTTTCGAAAAAAAGTAGTTTTCATATGTGCGAAGGAAT
ATCAAAAATAGGGGAATAGCCTAAACGAGTGAGAAAATTAAATGTTTGTTATTTTTTCAAAAATGTCTGC
AGGGCCGTTATCCTTTCAAATGCACTCTATCAAACATAGATCATATCCATCATATCTTATCCAGAATTTA
TATCATATCCAAGATTGAGAGCGTTTCAAGGAAAATCTCAAACAACCATACAATTTTGTAGATCGACAAC
AAGGCCTCCACTTCTTCATCGATGGCCTCTGCAGCACCTGCACCACCAAGTTTGTATTTTTCATATTAAT
ATAAAGTGAGCCACGCATAGTCGTTTTTAGGATTTTTGCCAGATCGATGTCGCGCAAACAGACTGTTTTT
TTTTCTTTGAAAGCCGTGCGTGACATGGGCCACGGATTGTAACGCCGCGCTGGATGGATAAAAATTTATT
CAGTTTTTTAGCCTTTACAAAATATGGTTCGACTACTTTCTTTATTTTTACATTTTTATAGGTGCTCATT
GAGCTGAGATATTTTGGGTATAATCGGAAAATCGCTGATTTTGGTCATTTTTCTGCACTAAAGATTACAC
AAAAAGTTCAGTATTTAGATTCATTGTTGAAAATTGGGGATGATCTACAGATACATATCGCCGTGTTCAA
AAACACAACTTTATTATACATAGTTGATAATTCGATGGTATCAGCTCACTCAAAGGCGGTAATACGGTTA
TCCACAGAATCAGGGGATAACGCAGGAAAGAACATGTGAGCAAAAGGCCAGCAAAAGACCAGGAACCGTA
AAAAGGCCGCGTTGCTGGCGTTTTTCCATAGGCTCCGCCCCCCTGACGAGCATCACAAAAATCGACGCTC
AAGTCAGAGGTGGCGAAACCCGACAGGACTATAAAGATACCAGGCGTTTCCCCCTGGAAGCTCCCTCGTG
CGCTCTCCTGTTCCGACCCTGCCGCTTACCGGATACCTGTCCGCCTTTCTCCCTTCGGGAAGCGTGGCGC
TTTCTCATAGCTCACGCTGTAGGTATCTCAGTTCGGTGTAGGTCGTTCGCTCCAAGCTGGGCTGTGTGCA
CGAACCCCCCGTTCAGCCCGACCGCTGCGCCTTATCCGGTAACTATCGTCTTGAGTCCAACCCGGTAAGA
CACGACTTATCGCCACTGGCAGCAGCCACTGGTAACAGGATTAGCAGAGCGAGGTATGTAGGCGGTGCTA
CAGAGTTCTTGAAGTGGTGGCCTAACTACGGCTACACTAGAAGAACAGTATTTGGTATCTGCGCTCTGCT
GAAGCCAGTTACCTTCGGAAAAAGAGTTGGTAGCTCTTGATCCGGCAAACAAACCACCGCTGGTAGCGGT
GGTTTTTTTGTTTGCAAGCAGCAGATTACGCGCAGAAAAAAAGGATCTCAAGAAGATCCTTTGATCTTTT
CTACGGGGTCTGACGCTCAGTGGAACGAAAACTCACGTTAAGGGATTTTGGTCATGAGATTATCAAAAAG
GATCTTCACCTAGATCCTTTTAAATTAAAAATGAAGTTTTAAATCAATCTAAAGTATATATGAGTAAACT
TGGTCTGACAGTTACCAATGCTTAATCAGTGAGGCACCTATCTCAGCGATCTGTCTATTTCGTTCATCCA
TAGTTGCCTGACTCCCCGTCGTGTAGATAACTACGATACGGGAGGGCTTACCATCTGACCCCAGTGCTGC
AATGATACCGCGAGACCCACGCTCACCGGCTCCAGATTTATCAGCAATAAACCAGCCAGCCGGAAGGGCC
GAGCGCAGAAGTGGTCCTGCAACTTTATCCGCCTCCATCCAGTCTATTAATTGTTGCCGGGAAGCTAGAG
TAAGTAGTTCGCCAGTTAATAGTTTGCGCAACGTTGTTGCCATTGCTACAGGCATCGTGGTGTCACGCTC
GTCGTTTGGTATGGCTTCATTCAGCTCCGGTTCCCAACGATCAAGGCGAGTTACATGATCCCCCATGTTG
TGCAAAAAAGCGGTTAGCTCCTTCGGTCCTCCGATCGTTGTCAGAAGTAAGTTGGCCGCAGTGTTATCAC
TCATGGTTATGGCAGCACTGCATAATTCTCTTACTGTCATGCCATCCGTAAGATGCTTTTCTGTGACTGG
TGAGTACTCAACCAAGTCATTCTGAGAATAGTGTATGCGGCGACCGAGTTGCTCTTGCCCGGCGTCAATA
CGGGATAATACCGCGCCACATAGCAGAACTTTAAAAGTGCTCAT
Features (pLannotate 1.2.2; 15 found; start..end, strand, type, name):
    199..303     -  promoter       AmpR promoter: bla
    398..433     +  CDS            rop (fragment): Rop protein, which maintains plasmids at low copy number; rop
    535..634     +  misc_feature   bom (fragment): basis of mobility region from pBR322
    640..757     -  CDS            lacZα (fragment): LacZα fragment of β-galactosidase; lacZ fragment
    772..792     +  protein_bind   attB4: mutant version of attB; core recombination site for the Gateway® BP reaction BP Clonase™
   1408..1424    -  CDS            M13 gene XI (fragment): pXI; XI; phage assembly
   1902..2117    -  CDS            GSLG1_CAEEL (fragment): Experimental evidence at protein level: Swiss-Prot protein existence level 1. From Caenorhabditis elegans.
   2131..2151    +  protein_bind   attB1: mutant version of attB; core recombination site for the Gateway® BP reaction BP Clonase™
   3012..3029    -  misc_feature   P element 5' end (fragment): No description available
   3140..3982    +  CDS            unc-119: UN119_CAEEL - Experimental evidence at protein level: Swiss-Prot protein existence level 1. Myristoyl-binding protein that acts as a cargo adapter: specifically binds the myristoyl moiety of a subset of N-terminally myristoylated proteins and is required for their localization. Plays a key role in ciliary membrane localization of proteins. Required for the establishment or function of the nervous system. From Caenorhabditis elegans.
   4251..4268    -  CDS            lacZα (fragment): LacZα fragment of β-galactosidase; lacZ fragment
   4504..4528    -  protein_bind   attB2: mutant version of attB; recombination site for the Gateway® BP reaction BP Clonase™
   5956..5976    -  protein_bind   attB3: mutant version of attB; core recombination site for the Gateway® BP reaction BP Clonase™
   6113..6701    -  rep_origin     ori: high-copy-number ColE1/pMB1/pBR322/pUC origin of replication
   6872..198     -  CDS            AmpR (across the origin): β-lactamase; bla; confers resistance to ampicillin, carbenicillin, and related antibiotics
