[The description below was written by a language model from this plasmid's Addgene catalogue record and pLannotate feature annotations shown in this document.]
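Description:
pXF87 is an empty 7,534 bp backbone for building Caenorhabditis elegans transgenes that are inserted in single copy by MosSCI (Mos1-mediated single-copy insertion). It derives from the MosSCI targeting vector pCFJ350, modified for SapTrap assembly: two unwanted SapI sites were mutated away and two new SapI sites were introduced. Because SapI is a type IIS enzyme that cuts outside its recognition sequence, digestion leaves defined overhangs, allowing several donor fragments such as promoters, coding sequences, tags and 3' UTRs to be ligated directly into the backbone in a fixed order in a single reaction. The plasmid is maintained in E. coli at high copy through a ColE1/pUC-type origin and selected with ampicillin via the bla gene and its promoter.

The record lists no insert, so the vector supplies no promoter or gene of interest; these come from the user's assembly. The main functional element annotated is an unc-119 coding sequence, the standard worm rescue marker used in MosSCI to identify integrants by restoration of normal movement in unc-119 mutant animals. Four Gateway attB scars (attB4, attB1, attB2, attB3) are detected, and they bracket stretches of otherwise largely unannotated sequence on either side of the unc-119 region. This layout is consistent with genomic homology arms flanking the marker and cloning site, and one such stretch contains a fragment matching a C. elegans protein. However, the record does not name the arms, the target Mos1 locus, or the positions of the SapI sites. The remaining short hits (lacZα, rop, bom, M13 gene XI and P element fragments) are probably backbone remnants or incidental matches rather than functional parts.
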