Addgene plasmid #139027: pXF87
Purpose: (Empty Backbone) MosSCI backbone for MosSCI-SapTrap assembly
Depositing lab: Erik Griffin. Depositing organization: Dartmouth College and Medical School. Publication: SapTrap Assembly of Caenorhabditis elegans MosSCI Transgene Vectors. Fan X, Henau S, Feinstein J, Miller SI, Han B, Frokjaer-Jensen C, Griffin EE. G3 (Bethesda). 2019 Dec 17. pii: g3.119.400822. doi: 10.1534/g3.119.400822. PubMed 31848219.
Backbone
  Vector backbone: original backbone pCFJ350; 2 unwanted SapI sites mutated, 2 SapI sites introduced for SapTrap assembly
  Backbone size (bp): 7534
  Vector type: Worm Expression
Growth in bacteria
  Bacterial resistance: Ampicillin, 100 μg/mL
  Growth temperature: 37°C
  Growth strain: DH5alpha
  Copy number: High Copy
Gene/Insert
  Gene/Insert name: None
Terms and licenses: Academic/Nonprofit Terms; Industry Terms: Not Available to Industry
How to cite: pXF87 was a gift from Erik Griffin (Addgene plasmid # 139027 ; http://n2t.net/addgene:139027 ; RRID:Addgene_139027)
